>Addgene plasmid #46266 | pEGFPC1/GgVcl 1-1066 T12 mutant | depositor full sequence | sequence record 65142 | pEGFPC1/GgVcl 1-1066 T12 mutant sequence 7990 bps
TAGTTATTAATAGTAATCAATTACGGGGTCATTAGTTCATAGCCCATATATGGAGTTCCGCGTTACATAA
CTTACGGTAAATGGCCCGCCTGGCTGACCGCCCAACGACCCCCGCCCATTGACGTCAATAATGACGTATG
TTCCCATAGTAACGCCAATAGGGACTTTCCATTGACGTCAATGGGTGGAGTATTTACGGTAAACTGCCCA
CTTGGCAGTACATCAAGTGTATCATATGCCAAGTACGCCCCCTATTGACGTCAATGACGGTAAATGGCCC
GCCTGGCATTATGCCCAGTACATGACCTTATGGGACTTTCCTACTTGGCAGTACATCTACGTATTAGTCA
TCGCTATTACCATGGTGATGCGGTTTTGGCAGTACATCAATGGGCGTGGATAGCGGTTTGACTCACGGGG
ATTTCCAAGTCTCCACCCCATTGACGTCAATGGGAGTTTGTTTTGGCACCAAAATCAACGGGACTTTCCA
AAATGTCGTAACAACTCCGCCCCATTGACGCAAATGGGCGGTAGGCGTGTACGGTGGGAGGTCTATATAA
GCAGAGCTGGTTTAGTGAACCGTCAGATCCGCTAGCGCTACCGGTCGCCACCATGGTGAGCAAGGGCGAG
GAGCTGTTCACCGGGGTGGTGCCCATCCTGGTCGAGCTGGACGGCGACGTAAACGGCCACAAGTTCAGCG
TGTCCGGCGAGGGCGAGGGCGATGCCACCTACGGCAAGCTGACCCTGAAGTTCATCTGCACCACCGGCAA
GCTGCCCGTGCCCTGGCCCACCCTCGTGACCACCCTGACCTACGGCGTGCAGTGCTTCAGCCGCTACCCC
GACCACATGAAGCAGCACGACTTCTTCAAGTCCGCCATGCCCGAAGGCTACGTCCAGGAGCGCACCATCT
TCTTCAAGGACGACGGCAACTACAAGACCCGCGCCGAGGTGAAGTTCGAGGGCGACACCCTGGTGAACCG
CATCGAGCTGAAGGGCATCGACTTCAAGGAGGACGGCAACATCCTGGGGCACAAGCTGGAGTACAACTAC
AACAGCCACAACGTCTATATCATGGCCGACAAGCAGAAGAACGGCATCAAGGTGAACTTCAAGATCCGCC
ACAACATCGAGGACGGCAGCGTGCAGCTCGCCGACCACTACCAGCAGAACACCCCCATCGGCGACGGCCC
CGTGCTGCTGCCCGACAACCACTACCTGAGCACCCAGTCCGCCCTGAGCAAAGACCCCAACGAGAAGCGC
GATCACATGGTCCTGCTGGAGTTCGTGACCGCCGCCGGGATCACTCTCGGCATGGACGAGCTGTACAAGT
CCGGACTCAGATCTCGAGCTCAAGCTTCGAATTCCGGCCCCCCCTGCCCCGCCGCCGCCATGCCCGTCTT
CCACACGCGCACCATCGAGAGCATCTTGGAGCCCGTGGCTCAGCAGATCTCCCACCTGGTCATCATGCAC
GAGGAGGGGGAGGTAGACGGCAAGGCCATCCCGGACCTCACCGCCCCCGTGTCGGCCGTGCAGGCCGCTG
TCAGCAACCTGGTGCGGGTTGGAAAAGAAACTGTGCAGACAACAGAAGACCAGATCTTGAAAAGGGATAT
GCCACCAGCATTCATCAAAGTAGAGAATGCCTGCACCAAGCTCGTTCGAGCAGCCCAGATGCTGCAAGCA
GATCCTTATTCAGTACCAGCTCGTGACTACCTAATTGATGGATCAAGAGGCATCCTTTCTGGAACATCAG
ACTTACTTCTGACATTTGATGAAGCGGAGGTCCGTAAAATCATCCGTGTCTGCAAAGGAATATTGGAATA
TCTGACTGTGGCAGAAGTAGTAGAGACTATGGAGGATTTGGTGACATATACAAAGAATCTAGGGCCAGGA
ATGACAAAGATGGCGAAAATGATCGATGAGAGACAACAGGAATTAACTCATCAGGAACATAGGGTTATGC
TGGTGAACTCCATGAATACTGTGAAGGAGCTATTGCCTGTACTTATTTCAGCTATGAAGATCTTTGTAAC
CACAAAAAACACTAAAAGCCAGGGAATAGAAGAGGCCTTGAAAAATCGCAATTTCACAGTAGAGAAAATG
AGTGCTGAGATAAATGAAATAATCCGTGTATTACAACTCACTTCCTGGGATGAAGATGCCTGGGCCAGCA
AGGACACTGAAGCCATGAAAAGAGCTTTAGCCCTAATAGATTCAAAGATGAACCAGGCAAAAGGCTGGCT
GAGAGATCCAAACGCACCTCCAGGGGATGCTGGTGAGCAAGCAATAAGGCAGATCCTTGATGAAGCTGGA
AAAGCAGGAGAATTGTGTGCAGGCAAAGAACGCAGGGAGATTCTGGGAACATGCAAAACTTTGGGCCAAA
TGACTGATCAACTTGCTGATCTCCGAGCTAGAGGACAGGGTGCTACACCGATGGCAATGCAGAAGGCACA
GCAGGTGTCACAAGGCCTGGATTTGCTCACTGCAAAAGTGGAGAATGCAGCCCGGAAATTGGAGGCCATG
ACAAACTCTAAGCAGGCTATTGCAAAGAAGATTGATGCTGCTCAGAACTGGCTTGCGGATCCCAACGGCG
GAAGTGAAGGAGAAGAACACATTCGAGGAATTATGTCTGAAGCAAGGAAAGTTGCAGAATTGTGTGAGGA
GCCTAAAGAAAGAGATGATATCCTTCGCTCCTTGGGGGAAATCTCTGCTCTGACAGCTAAGCTGTCAGAT
CTGCGACGACATGGGAAAGGCGACTCTCCTGAGGCCCGTGCATTGGCCAAGCAAATAGCTACATCACTTC
AGAACTTACAGTCCAAAACAAACAGAGCTGTAGCAAATACTAGGCCAGTTAAAGCTGCTGTCCATTTGGA
GGGCAAGATTGAGCAAGCCCAGAGGTGGATAGATAATCCTACAGTTGATGATCGGGGAGTAGGCCAGGCA
GCAATTCGGGGTTTGGTTGCAGAAGGTCGTCGTCTAGCCAATGTCATGATGGGACCTTATCGTCAGGACC
TGCTTGCCAAATGTGACCGTGTAGACCAGCTGGCTGCTCAGCTTGCTGACCTTGCAGCAAGAGGGGAAGG
AGAGTCTCCTCAGGCTAGGGCAATTGCTGCTCAGCTTCAGGACTCCCTGAAGGATCTCAAAGCACGGATG
CAAGAAGCAATGACCCAGGAGGTGTCTGATGTTTTCAGTGACACTACAACCCCTATTAAGTTGTTAGCAG
TAGCAGCCACTGCTCCTTCTGATACTCCCAATAGAGAAGAGGTGTTTGAAGAAAGAGCAGCAAATTTTGA
AAACCATGCTGCTAGACTGGGAGCAACAGCAGAAAAAGCAGCTGCAGTTGGAACTGCTAATAAAACTACT
GTGGAAGGCATTCAGGCAACAGTCAAATCTGCAAGGGAGCTTACACCACAGGTAGTATCGGCTGCTCGAA
TCCTCCTGAGAAATCCTGGAAATCAAGCTGCTTATGAGCATTTTGAGACAATGAAAAACCAATGGATTGA
TAATGTAGAAAAGATGACAGGGCTGGTGGATGAGGCCATCGATACCAAGTCTCTGTTGGATGCATCAGAA
GAGGCTATTAAGAAGGATCTTGATAAATGCAAAGTTGCAATGGCCAATATGCAACCTCAGATGCTGGTAG
CTGGAGCCACCAGCATTGCTAGACGAGCGAACCGCATCCTGCTTGTGGCAAAACGGGAGGTTGAAAATTC
AGAAGACCCTAAATTCAGGGAGGCTGTTAAAGCAGCTTCTGATGAGCTGAGCAAAACCATATCACCGATG
GTAATGGATGCTAAAGCTGTAGCAGGAAATATCTCTGATCCTGGTTTGCAGAAGAGTTTCTTGGATTCTG
GATACAGGATTCTGGGAGCTGTGGCCAAAGTCAGAGAAGCCTTTCAGCCTCAGGAGCCAGACTTTCCCCC
TCCTCCTCCTGACCTAGAGCATCTCCATCTGACTGATGAGCTTGCTCCTCCAAAACCACCACTTCCAGAA
GGTGAGGTTCCCCCACCCAGACCACCACCCCCTGAAGAAAAAGATGAGGAGTTCCCAGAGCAGAAAGCAG
GAGAAGCTATTAATCAGCCCATGATGATGGCTGCTAGGCAGTTGCATGACGAGGCTCGGAAATGGTCTAG
CAAGGGTAACGACATCATTGCTGCTGCTAAACGAATGGCGCTGCTCATGGCTGAGATGTCACGCCTGGTG
CGAGGAGGCAGCGGAAACAAGCGTGCCCTCATCCAGTGTGCAAAAGATATTGCTAAGGCATCGGATGAAG
TCACTCGATTGGCCAAAGAGGTGGCCAAGCAATGTACTGCTGCAGCCATTGCAACAAACCTCTTACAGGT
CTGTGAGCGAATCCCAACCATCAGCACGCAGCTCAAAATTCTTTCCACAGTGAAAGCTACCATGCTGGGC
AGGACTAACATCAGCGATGAAGAATCAGAACAGGCAACTGAGATGTTGGTTCATAACGCCCAGAACCTCA
TGCAGTCTGTGAAGGAAACTGTGAGAGAAGCTGAAGCAGCATCCATTAAGATAAGAACAGATGCCGGATT
CACTCTGCGCTGGGTCAGAAAGACCCCATGGTATCAGTAAACACCACATAAGCATTGTCTTCTGTCGGAA
TTCTGCAGTCGACGGTACCGCGGGCCCGGGATCCACCGGATCTAGATAACTGATCATAATCAGCCATACC
ACATTTGTAGAGGTTTTACTTGCTTTAAAAAACCTCCCACACCTCCCCCTGAACCTGAAACATAAAATGA
ATGCAATTGTTGTTGTTAACTTGTTTATTGCAGCTTATAATGGTTACAAATAAAGCAATAGCATCACAAA
TTTCACAAATAAAGCATTTTTTTCACTGCATTCTAGTTGTGGTTTGTCCAAACTCATCAATGTATCTTAA
CGCGTAAATTGTAAGCGTTAATATTTTGTTAAAATTCGCGTTAAATTTTTGTTAAATCAGCTCATTTTTT
AACCAATAGGCCGAAATCGGCAAAATCCCTTATAAATCAAAAGAATAGACCGAGATAGGGT
[37 nt withheld, positions 5032-5068]
AAAGAACGTGGACTCCAACGTCAAAGG
[49 nt withheld, positions 5096-5144]
T
[91 nt withheld, positions 5146-5236]
G
[124 nt withheld, positions 5238-5361]
CAGGTGGCACTTTTCGGGGAAATGTGCGCGGAACCCCTATTTGTTTATTTTTCTAAATACATTCAAATAT
GTATCCGCTCATGAGACAATAACCCTGATAAATGCTTCAATAATATTGAAAAAGGAAGAGTCCTGAGGCG
GAAAGAACCAGCTGTGGAATGTGTGTCAGTTAGGGTGTGGAAAGTCCCCAGGCTCCCCAGCAGGCAGAAG
TATGCAAAGCATGCATCTCAATTAGTCAGCAACCAGGTGTGGAAAGTCCCCAGGCTCCCCAGCAGGCAGA
AGTATGCAAAGCATGCATCTCAATTAGTCAGCAACCATAGTCCCGCCCCTAACTCCGCCCATCCCGCCCC
TAACTCCGCCCAGTTCCGCCCATTCTCCGCCCCATGGCTGACTAATTTTTTTTATTTATGCAGAGGCCGA
GGCCGCCTCGGCCTCTGAGCTATTCCAGAAGTAGTGAGGAGGCTTTTTTGGAGGCCTAGGCTTTTGCAAA
GATCGATCAAGAGACAGGATGAGGATCGTTTCGCATGATTGAACAAGATGGATTGCACGCAGGTTCTCCG
GCCGCTTGGGTGGAGAGGCTATTCGGCTATGACTGGGCACAACAGACAATCGGCTGCTCTGATGCCGCCG
TGTTCCGGCTGTCAGCGCAGGGGCGCCCGGTTCTTTTTGTCAAGACCGACCTGTCCGGTGCCCTGAATGA
ACTGCAAGACGAGGCAGCGCGGCTATCGTGGCTGGCCACGACGGGCGTTCCTTGCGCAGCTGTGCTCGAC
GTTGTCACTGAAGCGGGAAGGGACTGGCTGCTATTGGGCGAAGTGCCGGGGCAGGATCTCCTGTCATCTC
ACCTTGCTCCTGCCGAGAAAGTATCCATCATGGCTGATGCAATGCGGCGGCTGCATACGCTTGATCCGGC
TACCTGCCCATTCGACCACCAAGCGAAACATCGCATCGAGCGAGCACGTACTCGGATGGAAGCCGGTCTT
GTCGATCAGGATGATCTGGACGAAGAGCATCAGGGGCTCGCGCCAGCCGAACTGTTCGCCAGGCTCAAGG
CGAGCATGCCCGACGGCGAGGATCTCGTCGTGACCCATGGCGATGCCTGCTTGCCGAATATCATGGTGGA
AAATGGCCGCTTTTCTGGATTCATCGACTGTGGCCGGCTGGGTGTGGCGGACCGCTATCAGGACATAGCG
TTGGCTACCCGTGATATTGCTGAAGAGCTTGGCGGCGAATGGGCTGACCGCTTCCTCGTGCTTTACGGTA
TCGCCGCTCCCGATTCGCAGCGCATCGCCTTCTATCGCCTTCTTGACGAGTTCTTCTGAGCGGGACTCTG
GGGTTCGAAATGACCGACCAAGCGACGCCCAACCTGCCATCACGAGATTTCGATTCCACCGCCGCCTTCT
ATGAAAGGTTGGGCTTCGGAATCGTTTTCCGGGACGCCGGCTGGATGATCCTCCAGCGCGGGGATCTCAT
GCTGGAGTTCTTCGCCCACCCTAGGGGGAGGCTAACTGAAACACGGAAGGAGACAATACCGGAAGGAACC
CGCGCTATGACGGCAATAAAAAGACAGAATAAAACGCACGGTGTTGGGTCGTTTGTTCATAAACGCGGGG
TTCGGTCCCAGGGCTGGCACTCTGTCGATACCCCACCGAGACCCCATTGGGGCCAATACGCCCGCGTTTC
TTCCTTTTCCCCACCCCACCCCCCAAGTTCGGGTGAAGGCCCAGGGCTCGCAGCCAACGTCGGGGCGGCA
GGCCCTGCCATAGCCTCAGGTTACTCATATATACTTTAGATTGATTTAAAACTTCATTTTTAATTTAAAA
GGATCTAGGTGAAGATCCTTTTTGATAATCTCATGACCAAAATCCCTTAACGTGAGTTTTCGTTCCACTG
AGCGTCAGACCCCGTAGAAAAGATCAAAGGATCTTCTTGAGATCCTTTTTTTCTGCGCGTAATCTGCTGC
TTGCAAACAAAAAAACCACCGCTACCAGCGGTGGTTTGTTTGCCGGATCAAGAGCTACCAACTCTTTTTC
CGAAGGTAACTGGCTTCAGCAGAGCGCAGATACCAAATACTGTCCTTCTAGTGTAGCCGTAGTTAGGCCA
CCACTTCAAGAACTCTGTAGCACCGCCTACATACCTCGCTCTGCTAATCCTGTTACCAGTGGCTGCTGCC
AGTGGCGATAAGTCGTGTCTTACCGGGTTGGACTCAAGACGATAGTTACCGGATAAGGCGCAGCGGTCGG
GCTGAACGGGGGGTTCGTGCACACAGCCCAGCTTGGAGCGAACGACCTACACCGAACTGAGATACCTACA
GCGTGAGCTATGAGAAAGCGCCACGCTTCCCGAAGGGAGAAAGGCGGACAGGTATCCGGTAAGCGGCAGG
GTCGGAACAGGAGAGCGCACGAGGGAGCTTCCAGGGGGAAACGCCTGGTATCTTTATAGTCCTGTCGGGT
TTCGCCACCTCTGACTTGAGCGTCGATTTTTGTGATGCTCGTCAGGGGGGCGGAGCCTATGGAAAAACGC
CAGCAACGCGGCCTTTTTACGGTTCCTGGCCTTTTGCTGGCCTTTTGCTCACATGTTCTTTCCTGCGTTA
TCCCCTGATTCTGTGGATAACCGTATTACCGCCATGCAT
Features (pLannotate 1.2.2; 16 found; start..end, strand, type, name):
     61..364     +  enhancer       CMV enhancer: human cytomegalovirus immediate early enhancer
    365..568     +  promoter       CMV promoter: human cytomegalovirus (CMV) immediate early promoter
    613..1329    +  CDS            EGFP: EGFP is a basic (constitutively fluorescent) green fluorescent protein published in 1996, derived from Aequorea victoria. It is reported to be a rapidly-maturing weak dimer with moderate acid sensitivity.
   1330..1364    +  misc_feature   MCS (fragment): multiple cloning site
   1390..4587    +  CDS            Vcl: VINC_MOUSE - Experimental evidence at protein level: Swiss-Prot protein existence level 1. Actin filament (F-actin)-binding protein involved in cell- matrix adhesion and cell-cell adhesion. Regulates cell-surface E- cadherin expression and potentiates mechanosensing by the E-cadherin complex. May also play important roles in cell morphology and locomotion (By similarity). From Mus musculus (Mouse).
   4618..4654    +  misc_feature   MCS (fragment): multiple cloning site
   4671..4755    +  CDS            large T antigen (fragment): large T antigen from SV40 (simian virus 40)
   4778..4899    +  polyA_signal   SV40 poly(A) signal: SV40 polyadenylation signal
   4933..5361    -  rep_origin     f1 ori (sequence partly withheld): f1 bacteriophage origin of replication; arrow indicates direction of (+) strand synthesis
   5388..5492    +  promoter       AmpR promoter: bla
   5494..5851    +  promoter       SV40 promoter: SV40 enhancer and early promoter
   5886..6680    +  CDS            NeoR/KanR: aminoglycoside phosphotransferase from Tn5; aph(3')-II (or nptII); confers resistance to neomycin, kanamycin, and G418 (Geneticin®)
   6701..6853    +  CDS            ble (fragment): BLE_KLEPN - Experimental evidence at protein level: Swiss-Prot protein existence level 1. Binding protein with a strong affinity to the bleomycin family of antibiotics. Binds to CL990; an antimitotic-antibiotic compound. From Klebsiella pneumoniae.
   6912..6959    +  polyA_signal   HSV TK poly(A) signal: herpes simplex virus thymidine kinase polyadenylation signal (Cole and Stacy, 1985)
   7050..7066    -  polyA_signal   bGH poly(A) signal (fragment): bovine growth hormone polyadenylation signal
   7288..7876    +  rep_origin     ori: high-copy-number ColE1/pMB1/pBR322/pUC origin of replication
