[The description below was written by a language model from this plasmid's Addgene catalogue record and pLannotate feature annotations shown in this document.]
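Description:
pEGFPC1/GgVcl 1-1066 T12 mutant is a mammalian expression plasmid of about 8 kb built on the pEGFP-C1 backbone. It encodes full-length chicken (Gallus gallus) vinculin, residues 1-1066, fused to the C-terminus of EGFP. The vinculin coding region was inserted at the EcoRI site of the multiple cloning site, in frame downstream of EGFP. The fusion is transcribed from the human cytomegalovirus immediate early enhancer and promoter and terminated by the SV40 polyadenylation signal. The automated annotation labels the insert by homology to mouse vinculin, but the catalogue record identifies it as the chicken gene.

In bacteria the plasmid replicates from a high-copy ColE1/pUC-type origin, and it also carries an f1 origin for single-stranded DNA production. A single NeoR/KanR (Tn5 aminoglycoside phosphotransferase) cassette serves both hosts. A bacterial promoter upstream of it gives kanamycin resistance in E. coli, while the SV40 early promoter and HSV TK polyadenylation signal allow G418 selection of transfected mammalian cells. The short large T antigen, ble and bGH poly(A) fragments in the annotation are most likely backbone remnants or chance matches, not functional elements.

The T12 mutation affects residues D974, K975, R976 and R978 in the vinculin tail (the record writes the change as R978A) and was introduced by site-directed mutagenesis into the corresponding wild-type construct. According to the depositor, it weakens the autoinhibitory head-tail interaction by roughly 100-fold. The resulting protein is partially activated: it binds talin, but it binds actin only when talin and actin are present together. The construct is suited to fluorescence imaging of this partially activated vinculin in cells and to studying how its autoinhibition is regulated.
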