Addgene plasmid #46266: pEGFPC1/GgVcl 1-1066 T12 mutant
Depositing lab: Susan Craig. Depositing organization: Johns Hopkins University and School of Medicine. Publication: Two distinct head-tail interfaces cooperate to suppress activation of vinculin by talin. Cohen DM, Chen H, Johnson RP, Choudhury B, Craig SW. J Biol Chem. 2005 Apr 29;280(17):17109-17. Epub 2005 Feb 22. 10.1074/jbc.M414704200 PubMed 15728584.
Backbone
  Vector backbone: pEGFP-C1
  Backbone manufacturer: Clonetech
  Backbone size w/o insert (bp): 4700
  Total vector size (bp): 7990
  Vector type: Mammalian Expression
  Selectable markers: Neomycin (select with G418)
Growth in bacteria
  Bacterial resistance: Kanamycin, 50 μg/mL
  Growth temperature: 37°C
  Growth strain: DH5alpha
  Copy number: Unknown
Gene/Insert
  Gene/Insert name: Vcl T12 mutant (alt names: Vinculin; Vcl)
  Species: G. gallus (chicken)
  Insert size (bp): 3259
  Mutation: T12 mutant (D974;K975;R976; R978A) autoinhibition decreased by 100x
  GenBank ID: NM_205441.1
  Entrez Gene: VCL (a.k.a. VINC1)
  Promoter: CMV
  Tag / fusion protein: EGFP (N terminal on backbone)
  Cloning method: Restriction Enzyme; 5′ cloning site EcoRI (not destroyed); 3′ cloning site EcoRI (not destroyed)
  Sequencing primers: 5′ EGFP-C; 3′ SV40pA-R
Terms and licenses: Academic/Nonprofit Terms; Industry Terms: Not Available to Industry
Depositor comments: T12 mutation introduced by QuikChange PCR to Addgene plasmid 46265. Mutant inhibits vinculin autoinhibition by ~ 100 fold, vinculin is partially activated and will bind talin, but not actin (unless both talin and actin are present at same time).
How to cite: pEGFPC1/GgVcl 1-1066 T12 mutant was a gift from Susan Craig (Addgene plasmid # 46266 ; http://n2t.net/addgene:46266 ; RRID:Addgene_46266)
