>Addgene plasmid #46266 | pEGFPC1/GgVcl 1-1066 T12 mutant | addgene partial sequence | sequence record 66871 | EGFP_C
GACGAGCTGTACAAGTCCGGACTCAGATCTCGAGCTCAAGCTTCGAATTCCGGCCCCCCCTGCCCCGCCG
CCGCCATGCCCGTCTTCCACACGCGCACCATCGAGAGCATCTTGGAGCCCGTGGCTCAGCAGATCTCCCA
CCTGGTCATCATGCACGAGGAGGGGGAGGTAGACGGCAAGGCCATCCCGGACCTCACCGCCCCCGTGTCG
GCCGTGCAGGCCGCTGTCAGCAACCTGGTGCGGGTTGGAAAAGAAACTGTGCAGACAACAGAAGACCAGA
TCTTGAAAAGGGATATGCCACCAGCATTCATCAAAGTAGAGAATGCCTGCACCAAGCTCGTTCGAGCAGC
CCAGATGCTGCAAGCAGATCCTTATTCAGTACCAGCTCGTGACTACCTAATTGATGGATCAAGAGGCATC
CTTTCTGGAACATCAGACTTACTTCTGACATTTGATGAAGCGGAGGTCCGTAAAATCATCCGTGTCTGCA
AAGGAATATTGGAATATCTGACTGTGGCAGAAGTAGTAGAGACTATGGAGGATTTGGTGACATATACAAA
GAATCTAGGGCCAGGAATGACAAAGATGGCGAAAATGATCGATGAGAGACAACAGGAATTAACTCATCAG
GAACATAGGGTTATGCTGGTGAACTCCATGAATACTGTGAAGGAGCTATTGCCTGTACTTATTTCAGCTA
TGAAGATCTTTGTAACCACAAAAAACACTAAAAGCCAGGGAATAGAAGAGGCCTTGAAAAATCGCAATTT
CACAGTAGAGAAAATGAGTGCTGAGATAAATGAAATAATCCGTGTATTACAACTCACTTCCTGGGATGAA
GATGCCTGGGCCAGCAAGGACACTGAAGCCATGAAAAGAGCTTTAGCCCTAATAGATTCAAAGATGAACC
AGGCAAAAGGCTGGCTGA
