>Addgene plasmid #46266 | pEGFPC1/GgVcl 1-1066 T12 mutant | addgene partial sequence | sequence record 66872 | SV40pA-R 5'-GAAATTTGTGATGCTATTGC-3'
AGCTGCAATAAACAAGTTAACAACAACAATTGCATTCATTTTATGTTTCAGGTTCAGGGGGAGGTGTGGG
AGGTTTTTTAAAGCAAGTAAAACCTCTACAAATGTGGTATGGCTGATTATGATCAGTTATCTAGATCCGG
TGGATCCCGGGCCCGCGGTACCGTCGACTGCAGAATTCCGACAGAAGACAATGCTTATGTGGTGTTTACT
GATACCATGGGGTCTTTCTGACCCAGCGCAGAGTGAATCCGGCATCTGTTCTTATCTTAATGGATGCTGC
TTCAGCTTCTCTCACAGTTTCCTTCACAGACTGCATGAGGTTCTGGGCGTTATGAACCAACATCTCAGTT
GCCTGTTCTGATTCTTCATCGCTGATGTTAGTCCTGCCCAGCATGGTAGCTTTCACTGTGGAAAGAATTT
TGAGCTGCGTGCTGATGGTTGGGATTCGCTCACAGACCTGTAAGAGGTTTGTTGCAATGGCTGCAGCAGT
ACATTGCTTGGCCACCTCTTTGGCCAATCGAGTGACTTCATCCGATGCCTTAGCAATATCTTTTGCACAC
TGGATGAGGGCACGCTTGTTTCCGCTGCCTCCTCGCACCAGGCGTGACATCTCAGCCATGAGCAGCGCCA
TTCGTTTAGCAGCAGCAATGATGTCGTTACCCTTGCTAGACCATTTCCGAGCCTCGTCATGCAACTGCCT
AGCAGCCATCATCATGGGCTGATTAATAGCTTCTCCTGCTTTCTGCTCTGGGAACTCCTCATCTTTTTCT
TCAGGGGGTGGTGGTCTGGGTGGGGGAACCTCACCTTCTGGAAGTGGTGGTTTTGGAGGAGCAAGCTCAT
CAGTCAGATGGAGATGCTCTAGGTCAGGAGGAGGAGGGGGAAAGTCTGGCTCCTGAGGCT
